Addgene plasmid #173659: Lenti-sgStag2#1/Cre
Purpose: Expresses a Stag2-targeting gRNA and Cre-recombinase
Depositing lab: Charles Swanton. Depositing organization: University College London. Publication: A functional taxonomy of tumor suppression in oncogenic KRAS-driven lung cancer. Cai H, Chew SK, Li C, Tsai MK, Andrejka L, Murray CW, Hughes NW, Shuldiner EG, Ashkin EL, Tang R, Hung KL, Chen LC, Lee SYC, Yousefi M, Lin WY, Kunder CA, Cong L, McFarland CD, Petrov DA, Swanton C, Winslow MM. Cancer Discov. 2021 Feb 19. pii: 2159-8290.CD-20-1325. doi: 10.1158/2159-8290.CD-20-1325. PubMed 33608386.
Backbone
  Vector backbone: pLL3.3
  Vector type: Lentiviral, Cre/Lox, CRISPR
Growth in bacteria
  Bacterial resistance: Ampicillin, 100 μg/mL
  Growth temperature: 37°C
  Growth strain: NEB Stable
  Copy number: High Copy
Gene/Insert
  Gene/Insert name: gRNA targeting Stag2
  gRNA/shRNA sequence: CGAGTCCTACAAGCATGACC
  Species: M. musculus (mouse)
  Entrez Gene: Stag2 (a.k.a. 9230105L23Rik, B230112I07Rik, S, SA, SA-2, SAP2)
  Cloning method: Restriction Enzyme; 5′ cloning site unknown (unknown if destroyed); 3′ cloning site unknown (unknown if destroyed)
Terms and licenses: Academic/Nonprofit Terms; Industry Terms: Not Available to Industry
How to cite: Lenti-sgStag2#1/Cre was a gift from Charles Swanton (Addgene plasmid # 173659 ; http://n2t.net/addgene:173659 ; RRID:Addgene_173659)
