[The description below was written by a language model from this plasmid's Addgene catalogue record and pLannotate feature annotations shown in this document.]
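Description:
Lenti-sgStag2#1/Cre is a lentiviral CRISPR/Cre vector built on the pLL3.3 backbone that delivers a single guide RNA against mouse Stag2 together with Cre recombinase. In bacteria it is maintained through a high-copy ColE1/pUC-type origin and selected with ampicillin via the β-lactamase gene.

The viral portion follows a Tat-independent HIV-1 transfer vector layout. A CMV enhancer/promoter is fused to a truncated 5' LTR to drive genomic RNA production in packaging cells. It is followed by the Ψ packaging signal with a gag fragment, the Rev response element for Rev-dependent nuclear export, and the cPPT/CTS, which aids nuclear import of the reverse-transcribed genome. A WPRE downstream of the payload enhances transcript stability and expression. The 3' end consists of a nef fragment and a second truncated LTR; the annotation tool labels this a 5' LTR, but its position makes it the 3' LTR.

Between these elements sit two expression units. A human U6 RNA polymerase III promoter drives the Stag2 spacer fused to the Streptococcus pyogenes Cas9 gRNA scaffold, and a mouse PGK promoter drives Cre. No Cas9 is encoded, so editing requires a host that supplies it. Cre acts on loxP-flanked alleles in the same transduced cell, which can switch on conditional alleles while the guide directs disruption of Stag2. The associated publication concerns functional analysis of tumour suppressors in oncogenic KRAS-driven lung cancer, which fits use in mouse models carrying Cre-dependent alleles, although the record does not name the specific host genotypes. No mammalian selection marker or fluorescent reporter is annotated.
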