Features (pLannotate 1.2.2; 21 found; start..end, strand, type, name):
    143..195     -  misc_feature   bom (fragment): basis of mobility region from pBR322
    350..729     +  enhancer       CMV enhancer: human cytomegalovirus immediate early enhancer
    730..929     +  promoter       CMV promoter: human cytomegalovirus (CMV) immediate early promoter
    947..1127    +  LTR            5' LTR (truncated): truncated 5' long terminal repeat (LTR) from HIV-1
   1174..1299    +  misc_feature   HIV-1 Ψ: packaging signal of human immunodeficiency virus type 1
   1283..1621    +  CDS            HIV-1 gag (fragment): gag protein from human immunodeficiency virus 1; gag
   1796..2029    +  misc_feature   RRE: The Rev response element (RRE) of HIV-1 allows for Rev-dependent mRNA export from the nucleus to the cytoplasm.
   2406..2506    +  CDS            Rev (fragment): human immunodeficiency virus 1 (HIV-1) Rev protein; rev; enhances nuclear export of unspliced and incompletely spliced viral mRNAs
   2556..2673    +  misc_feature   cPPT/CTS: central polypurine tract and central termination sequence of HIV-1
   2755..2995    +  promoter       U6 promoter: RNA polymerase III promoter for human U6 snRNA
   3025..3100    +  misc_RNA       gRNA scaffold: guide RNA scaffold for the Streptococcus pyogenes CRISPR/Cas9 system
   3153..3645    +  promoter       PGK promoter: mouse phosphoglycerate kinase 1 promoter
   3675..4705    +  CDS            Cre (fragment): site-specific recombinase Cre is a site-specific recombinase from bacteriophage P1. Recombination occurs at loxP sequences.
   4738..4761    +  misc_feature   MCS (fragment): pBluescript multiple cloning site
   4761..5349    +  misc_feature   WPRE: woodchuck hepatitis virus posttranscriptional regulatory element
   5350..5369    +  misc_feature   MCS (fragment): pBluescript multiple cloning site
   5371..5871    +  CDS            nef (fragment): NEF_HV1LA - Experimental evidence at protein level: Swiss-Prot protein existence level 1. Extracellular Nef protein targets CD4(+) T-lymphocytes for apoptosis by interacting with CXCR4 surface receptors. From Human immunodeficiency virus type 1 group M subtype B (isolate Lai) (HIV-1).
   5878..6058    +  LTR            5' LTR (truncated): truncated 5' long terminal repeat (LTR) from HIV-1
   6120..6708    -  rep_origin     ori: high-copy-number ColE1/pMB1/pBR322/pUC origin of replication
   6879..7739    -  CDS            AmpR: β-lactamase; bla; confers resistance to ampicillin, carbenicillin, and related antibiotics
   7740..84      -  promoter       AmpR promoter (across the origin): bla
>Addgene plasmid #173659 | Lenti-sgStag2#1/Cre | addgene full sequence | sequence record 361932 | Addgene NGS Result
TTGAAGCATTTATCAGGGTTATTGTCTCATGAGCGGATACATATTTGAATGTATTTAGAAAAATAAACAA
ATAGGGGTTCCGCGCACATTTCCCCGAAAAGTGCCACCTGACGTCGACGGATCGGGAGATCTCCCGATCC
CCTATGGTGCACTCTCAGTACAATCTGCTCTGATGCCGCATAGTTAAGCCAGTATCTGCTCCCTGCTTGT
GTGTTGGAGGTCGCTGAGTAGTGCGCGAGCAAAATTTAAGCTACAACAAGGCAAGGCTTGACCGACAATT
GCATGAAGAATCTGCTTAGGGTTAGGCGTTTTGCGCTGCTTCGCGATGTACGGGCCAGATATACGCGTTG
ACATTGATTATTGACTAGTTATTAATAGTAATCAATTACGGGGTCATTAGTTCATAGCCCATATATGGAG
TTCCGCGTTACATAACTTACGGTAAATGGCCCGCCTGGCTGACCGCCCAACGACCCCCGCCCATTGACGT
CAATAATGACGTATGTTCCCATAGTAACGCCAATAGGGACTTTCCATTGACGTCAATGGGTGGAGTATTT
ACGGTAAACTGCCCACTTGGCAGTACATCAAGTGTATCATATGCCAAGTACGCCCCCTATTGACGTCAAT
GACGGTAAATGGCCCGCCTGGCATTATGCCCAGTACATGACCTTATGGGACTTTCCTACTTGGCAGTACA
TCTACGTATTAGTCATCGCTATTACCATGGTGATGCGGTTTTGGCAGTACATCAATGGGCGTGGATAGCG
GTTTGACTCACGGGGATTTCCAAGTCTCCACCCCATTGACGTCAATGGGAGTTTGTTTTGGCACCAAAAT
CAACGGGACTTTCCAAAATGTCGTAACAACTCCGCCCCATTGACGCAAATGGGCGGTAGGCGTGTACGGT
GGGAGGTCTATATAAGCAGCGCGTTTTGCCTGTACTGGGTCTCTCTGGTTAGACCAGATCTGAGCCTGGG
AGCTCTCTGGCTAACTAGGGAACCCACTGCTTAAGCCTCAATAAAGCTTGCCTTGAGTGCTTCAAGTAGT
GTGTGCCCGTCTGTTGTGTGACTCTGGTAACTAGAGATCCCTCAGACCCTTTTAGTCAGTGTGGAAAATC
TCTAGCAGTGGCGCCCGAACAGGGACTTGAAAGCGAAAGGGAAACCAGAGGAGCTCTCTCGACGCAGGAC
TCGGCTTGCTGAAGCGCGCACGGCAAGAGGCGAGGGGCGGCGACTGGTGAGTACGCCAAAAATTTTGACT
AGCGGAGGCTAGAAGGAGAGAGATGGGTGCGAGAGCGTCAGTATTAAGCGGGGGAGAATTAGATCGCGAT
GGGAAAAAATTCGGTTAAGGCCAGGGGGAAAGAAAAAATATAAATTAAAACATATAGTATGGGCAAGCAG
GGAGCTAGAACGATTCGCAGTTAATCCTGGCCTGTTAGAAACATCAGAAGGCTGTAGACAAATACTGGGA
CAGCTACAACCATCCCTTCAGACAGGATCAGAAGAACTTAGATCATTATATAATACAGTAGCAACCCTCT
ATTGTGTGCATCAAAGGATAGAGATAAAAGACACCAAGGAAGCTTTAGACAAGATAGAGGAAGAGCAAAA
CAAAAGTAAGACCACCGCACAGCAAGCGGCCGGCCGCTGATCTTCAGACCTGGAGGAGGAGATATGAGGG
ACAATTGGAGAAGTGAATTATATAAATATAAAGTAGTAAAAATTGAACCATTAGGAGTAGCACCCACCAA
GGCAAAGAGAAGAGTGGTGCAGAGAGAAAAAAGAGCAGTGGGAATAGGAGCTTTGTTCCTTGGGTTCTTG
GGAGCAGCAGGAAGCACTATGGGCGCAGCGTCAATGACGCTGACGGTACAGGCCAGACAATTATTGTCTG
GTATAGTGCAGCAGCAGAACAATTTGCTGAGGGCTATTGAGGCGCAACAGCATCTGTTGCAACTCACAGT
CTGGGGCATCAAGCAGCTCCAGGCAAGAATCCTGGCTGTGGAAAGATACCTAAAGGATCAACAGCTCCTG
GGGATTTGGGGTTGCTCTGGAAAACTCATTTGCACCACTGCTGTGCCTTGGAATGCTAGTTGGAGTAATA
AATCTCTGGAACAGATTTGGAATCACACGACCTGGATGGAGTGGGACAGAGAAATTAACAATTACACAAG
CTTAATACACTCCTTAATTGAAGAATCGCAAAACCAGCAAGAAAAGAATGAACAAGAATTATTGGAATTA
GATAAATGGGCAAGTTTGTGGAATTGGTTTAACATAACAAATTGGCTGTGGTATATAAAATTATTCATAA
TGATAGTAGGAGGCTTGGTAGGTTTAAGAATAGTTTTTGCTGTACTTTCTATAGTGAATAGAGTTAGGCA
GGGATATTCACCATTATCGTTTCAGACCCACCTCCCAACCCCGAGGGGACCCGACAGGCCCGAAGGAATA
GAAGAAGAAGGTGGAGAGAGAGACAGAGACAGATCCATTCGATTAGTGAACGGATCGGCACTGCGTGCGC
CAATTCTGCAGACAAATGGCAGTATTCATCCACAATTTTAAAAGAAAAGGGGGGATTGGGGGGTACAGTG
CAGGGGAAAGAATAGTAGACATAATAGCAACAGACATACAAACTAAAGAATTACAAAAACAAATTACAAA
AATTCAAAATTTTCGGGTTTATTACAGGGACAGCAGAGATCCAGTTTGGTTAGTACCGGGCCCGCTCTAG
CCCTGCAGGAACTGTTTAAACTGTGAGGGCCTATTTCCCATGATTCCTTCATATTTGCATATACGATACA
AGGCTGTTAGAGAGATAATTGGAATTAATTTGACTGTAAACACAAAGATATTAGTACAAAATACGTGACG
TAGAAAGTAATAATTTCTTGGGTAGTTTGCAGTTTTAAAATTATGTTTTAAAATGGACTATCATATGCTT
ACCGTAACTTGAAAGTATTTCGATTTCTTGGCTTTATATATCTTGTGGAAAGGACCAAACACCGCGAGTC
CTACAAGCATGACCGTTTTAGAGCTAGAAATAGCAAGTTAAAATAAGGCTAGTCCGTTATCAACTTGAAA
AAGTGGCACCGAGTCGGTGCTTTTTTGTTTGGCGCGCCTATGGCTTAATTAACATGGCGGCCGCATTCTA
CCGGGTAGGGGAGGCGCTTTTCCCAAGGCAGTCTGGAGCATGCGCTTTAGCAGCCCCGCTGGGCACTTGG
CGCTACACAAGTGGCCTCTGGCCTCGCACACATTCCACATCCACCGGTAGGCGCCAACCGGCTCCGTTCT
TTGGTGGCCCCTTCGCGCCACCTTCTACTCCTCCCCTAGTCAGGAAGTTCCCCCCCGCCCCGCAGCTCGC
GTCGTGCAGGACGTGACAAATGGAAGTAGCACGTCTCACTAGTCTCGTGCAGATGGACAGCACCGCTGAG
CAATGGAAGCGGGTAGGCCTTTGGGGCAGCGGCCAATAGCAGCTTTGCTCCTTCGCTTTCTGGGCTCAGA
GGCTGGGAAGGGGTGGGTCCGGGGGCGGGCTCAGGGGCGGGCTCAGGGGCGGGGCGGGCGCCCGAAGGTC
CTCCGGAGGCCCGGCATTCTGCACGCTTCAAAAGCGCACGTCTGCCGCGCTGTTCTCCTCTTCCTCATCT
CCGGGACCCGGGATGCCCAAGAAGAAGAGGAAGGTGTCCAATTTACTGACCGTACACCAAAATTTGCCTG
CATTACCGGTCGATGCAACGAGTGATGAGGTTCGCAAGAACCTGATGGACATGTTCAGGGATCGCCAGGC
GTTTTCTGAGCATACCTGGAAAATGCTTCTGTCCGTTTGCCGGTCGTGGGCGGCATGGTGCAAGTTGAAT
AACCGGAAATGGTTTCCCGCAGAACCTGAAGATGTTCGCGATTATCTTCTATATCTTCAGGCGCGCGGTC
TGGCAGTAAAAACTATCCAGCAACATTTGGGCCAGCTAAACATGCTTCATCGTCGGTCCGGGCTGCCACG
ACCAAGTGACAGCAATGCTGTTTCACTGGTTATGCGGCGGATCCGAAAAGAAAACGTTGATGCCGGTGAA
CGTGCAAAACAGGCTCTAGCGTTCGAACGCACTGATTTCGACCAGGTTCGTTCACTCATGGAAAATAGCG
ATCGCTGCCAGGATATACGTAATCTGGCATTTCTGGGGATTGCTTATAACACCCTGTTACGTATAGCCGA
AATTGCCAGGATCAGGGTTAAAGATATCTCACGTACTGACGGTGGGAGAATGTTAATCCATATTGGCAGA
ACGAAAACGCTGGTTAGCACCGCAGGTGTAGAGAAGGCACTTAGCCTGGGGGTAACTAAACTGGTCGAGC
GATGGATTTCCGTCTCTGGTGTAGCTGATGATCCGAATAACTACCTGTTTTGCCGGGTCAGAAAAAATGG
TGTTGCCGCGCCATCTGCCACCAGCCAGCTATCAACTCGCGCCCTGGAAGGGATTTTTGAAGCAACTCAT
CGATTGATTTACGGCGCTAAGGATGACTCTGGTCAGAGATACCTGGCCTGGTCTGGACACAGTGCCCGTG
TCGGAGCCGCGCGAGATATGGCCCGCGCTGGAGTTTCAATACCGGAGATCATGCAAGCTGGTGGCTGGAC
CAATGTAAATATTGTCATGAACTATATCCGTAACCTGGATAGTGAAACAGGGGCAATGGTGCGCCTGCTG
GAAGATGGCGATTAGCCATGTTTAAGGGTTCCGGTTCCACTAGGTACAATTCGATATCAAGCTTATCGAT
AATCAACCTCTGGATTACAAAATTTGTGAAAGATTGACTGGTATTCTTAACTATGTTGCTCCTTTTACGC
TATGTGGATACGCTGCTTTAATGCCTTTGTATCATGCTATTGCTTCCCGTATGGCTTTCATTTTCTCCTC
CTTGTATAAATCCTGGTTGCTGTCTCTTTATGAGGAGTTGTGGCCCGTTGTCAGGCAACGTGGCGTGGTG
TGCACTGTGTTTGCTGACGCAACCCCCACTGGTTGGGGCATTGCCACCACCTGTCAGCTCCTTTCCGGGA
CTTTCGCTTTCCCCCTCCCTATTGCCACGGCGGAACTCATCGCCGCCTGCCTTGCCCGCTGCTGGACAGG
GGCTCGGCTGTTGGGCACTGACAATTCCGTGGTGTTGTCGGGGAAATCATCGTCCTTTCCTTGGCTGCTC
GCCTGTGTTGCCACCTGGATTCTGCGCGGGACGTCCTTCTGCTACGTCCCTTCGGCCCTCAATCCAGCGG
ACCTTCCTTCCCGCGGCCTGCTGCCGGCTCTGCGGCCTCTTCCGCGTCTTCGCCTTCGCCCTCAGACGAG
TCGGATCTCCCTTTGGGCCGCCTCCCCGCATCGATACCGTCGACCTCGATCGAGACCTAGAAAAACATGG
AGCAATCACAAGTAGCAATACAGCAGCTACCAATGCTGATTGTGCCTGGCTAGAAGCACAAGAGGAGGAG
GAGGTGGGTTTTCCAGTCACACCTCAGGTACCTTTAAGACCAATGACTTACAAGGCAGCTGTAGATCTTA
GCCACTTTTTAAAAGAAAAGGGGGGACTGGAAGGGCTAATTCACTCCCAACGAAGACAAGATATCCTTGA
TCTGTGGATCTACCACACACAAGGCTACTTCCCTGATTGGCAGAACTACACACCAGGGCCAGGGATCAGA
TATCCACTGACCTTTGGATGGTGCTACAAGCTAGTACCAGTTGAGCAAGAGAAGGTAGAAGAAGCCAATG
AAGGAGAGAACACCCGCTTGTTACACCCTGTGAGCCTGCATGGGATGGATGACCCGGAGAGAGAAGTATT
AGAGTGGAGGTTTGACAGCCGCCTAGCATTTCATCACATGGCCCGAGAGCTGCATCCGGACTGTACTGGG
TCTCTCTGGTTAGACCAGATCTGAGCCTGGGAGCTCTCTGGCTAACTAGGGAACCCACTGCTTAAGCCTC
AATAAAGCTTGCCTTGAGTGCTTCAAGTAGTGTGTGCCCGTCTGTTGTGTGACTCTGGTAACTAGAGATC
CCTCAGACCCTTTTAGTCAGTGTGGAAAATCTCTAGCAGCATGTGAGCAAAAGGCCAGCAAAAGGCCAGG
AACCGTAAAAAGGCCGCGTTGCTGGCGTTTTTCCATAGGCTCCGCCCCCCTGACGAGCATCACAAAAATC
GACGCTCAAGTCAGAGGTGGCGAAACCCGACAGGACTATAAAGATACCAGGCGTTTCCCCCTGGAAGCTC
CCTCGTGCGCTCTCCTGTTCCGACCCTGCCGCTTACCGGATACCTGTCCGCCTTTCTCCCTTCGGGAAGC
GTGGCGCTTTCTCATAGCTCACGCTGTAGGTATCTCAGTTCGGTGTAGGTCGTTCGCTCCAAGCTGGGCT
GTGTGCACGAACCCCCCGTTCAGCCCGACCGCTGCGCCTTATCCGGTAACTATCGTCTTGAGTCCAACCC
GGTAAGACACGACTTATCGCCACTGGCAGCAGCCACTGGTAACAGGATTAGCAGAGCGAGGTATGTAGGC
GGTGCTACAGAGTTCTTGAAGTGGTGGCCTAACTACGGCTACACTAGAAGAACAGTATTTGGTATCTGCG
CTCTGCTGAAGCCAGTTACCTTCGGAAAAAGAGTTGGTAGCTCTTGATCCGGCAAACAAACCACCGCTGG
TAGCGGTGGTTTTTTTGTTTGCAAGCAGCAGATTACGCGCAGAAAAAAAGGATCTCAAGAAGATCCTTTG
ATCTTTTCTACGGGGTCTGACGCTCAGTGGAACGAAAACTCACGTTAAGGGATTTTGGTCATGAGATTAT
CAAAAAGGATCTTCACCTAGATCCTTTTAAATTAAAAATGAAGTTTTAAATCAATCTAAAGTATATATGA
GTAAACTTGGTCTGACAGTTACCAATGCTTAATCAGTGAGGCACCTATCTCAGCGATCTGTCTATTTCGT
TCATCCATAGTTGCCTGACTCCCCGTCGTGTAGATAACTACGATACGGGAGGGCTTACCATCTGGCCCCA
GTGCTGCAATGATACCGCGAGACCCACGCTCACCGGCTCCAGATTTATCAGCAATAAACCAGCCAGCCGG
AAGGGCCGAGCGCAGAAGTGGTCCTGCAACTTTATCCGCCTCCATCCAGTCTATTAATTGTTGCCGGGAA
GCTAGAGTAAGTAGTTCGCCAGTTAATAGTTTGCGCAACGTTGTTGCCATTGCTACAGGCATCGTGGTGT
CACGCTCGTCGTTTGGTATGGCTTCATTCAGCTCCGGTTCCCAACGATCAAGGCGAGTTACATGATCCCC
CATGTTGTGCAAAAAAGCGGTTAGCTCCTTCGGTCCTCCGATCGTTGTCAGAAGTAAGTTGGCCGCAGTG
TTATCACTCATGGTTATGGCAGCACTGCATAATTCTCTTACTGTCATGCCATCCGTAAGATGCTTTTCTG
TGACTGGTGAGTACTCAACCAAGTCATTCTGAGAATAGTGTATGCGGCGACCGAGTTGCTCTTGCCCGGC
GTCAATACGGGATAATACCGCGCCACATAGCAGAACTTTAAAAGTGCTCATCATTGGAAAACGTTCTTCG
GGGCGAAAACTCTCAAGGATCTTACCGCTGTTGAGATCCAGTTCGATGTAACCCACTCGTGCACCCAACT
GATCTTCAGCATCTTTTACTTTCACCAGCGTTTCTGGGTGAGCAAAAACAGGAAGGCAAAATGCCGCAAA
AAAGGGAATAAGGGCGACACGGAAATGTTGAATACTCATACTCTTCCTTTTTCAATATTA
